Addgene plasmid #235534: pTRIP-CMV
Purpose: (Empty Backbone) To express GFP
Depositing lab: Nicolas Manel. Depositing organization: Institut Curie. Publication: Centromeric DNA amplification triggered by viral proteins activates nuclear cGAS. Lahaye X, Tran Van P, Chakraborty C, Shmakova A, Cao NTB, Ferran H, Ait-Mohamed O, Maurin M, Waterfall JJ, Kaufer BB, Fischer P, Hennig T, Dolken L, Lomonte P, Fachinetti D, Manel N. Cell. 2025 May 29:S0092-8674(25)00556-2. doi: 10.1016/j.cell.2025.05.008. PubMed 40460826.
Backbone
  Vector backbone: pTRIP-CMV
  Vector type: Lentiviral
Growth in bacteria
  Bacterial resistance: Ampicillin, 100 μg/mL
  Growth temperature: 30°C
  Growth strain: NEB Stable
  Copy number: High Copy
Gene/Insert
  Gene/Insert name: None
Terms and licenses: Academic/Nonprofit Terms; Industry Terms: Not Available to Industry
Depositor comments: Contains GFP.
How to cite: pTRIP-CMV was a gift from Nicolas Manel (Addgene plasmid # 235534 ; http://n2t.net/addgene:235534 ; RRID:Addgene_235534)
