[The description below was written by a language model from this plasmid's Addgene catalogue record and pLannotate feature annotations shown in this document.]
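Description:
pTRIP-CMV is an HIV-1-derived lentiviral transfer vector of about 10.4 kb, catalogued as an empty backbone with no listed insert, although the depositor notes, and the feature table confirms, that it carries a GFP reporter. It is propagated in E. coli through a high-copy ColE1/pUC-type origin and selected with ampicillin via the β-lactamase gene and its own promoter. The recorded host is a recombination-tolerant strain, consistent with the repeated LTR sequences in the plasmid.

The viral cassette begins with a 5' LTR region, followed by the Ψ packaging signal with an adjoining gag fragment, the Rev response element for Rev-dependent nuclear export of the genomic RNA, and the central polypurine tract/central termination sequence (cPPT/CTS), the DNA-flap element that promotes nuclear import of the reverse-transcribed genome. Downstream, the human CMV immediate-early enhancer and promoter drive EGFP. The cassette ends in a 3' LTR annotated with a ΔU3 deletion, which makes the integrated provirus self-inactivating so that expression depends on the internal CMV promoter. No WPRE is annotated.

Outside the viral unit, the plasmid retains remnants of older pBR322- and pSV2gpt-type backbones. These include an SV40 early promoter with gpt fragments, SV40 small t intron and polyadenylation sequences, partial tetracycline resistance, rop and bom fragments, and short hits to nef, TBC1D5 and frsA, which are probably carry-over sequence or annotation artefacts rather than functional parts. The construct serves to produce lentiviral particles that deliver GFP, for example as a control vector. It presumably also serves as a parent for replacing GFP with a gene of interest, although the record does not describe cloning sites.
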