Features (pLannotate 1.2.2; 30 found; start..end, strand, type, name):
     43..108     +  intron         small t intron: SV40 (simian virus 40) small t antigen intron
    238..258     +  CDS            SV40 NLS: nuclear localization signal of SV40 (simian virus 40) large T antigen
    577..660     +  CDS            large T antigen (fragment): large T antigen from SV40 (simian virus 40)
    683..817     +  polyA_signal   SV40 poly(A) signal: SV40 polyadenylation signal
    984..1313    +  CDS            nef (fragment): NEF_HV1BR - Experimental evidence at protein level: Swiss-Prot protein existence level 1. Extracellular Nef protein targets CD4(+) T-lymphocytes for apoptosis by interacting with CXCR4 surface receptors (PubMed:14990729). From Human immunodeficiency virus type 1 group M subtype B (isolate BRU/LAI) (HIV-1).
   1361..1618    +  LTR            5' LTR (truncated): truncated 5' long terminal repeat (LTR) from HIV-1
   1665..1790    +  misc_feature   HIV-1 Ψ: packaging signal of human immunodeficiency virus type 1
   1774..2137    +  CDS            HIV-1 gag (fragment): gag protein from human immunodeficiency virus 1; gag
   2283..2516    +  misc_feature   RRE: The Rev response element (RRE) of HIV-1 allows for Rev-dependent mRNA export from the nucleus to the cytoplasm.
   2893..2993    +  CDS            Rev (fragment): human immunodeficiency virus 1 (HIV-1) Rev protein; rev; enhances nuclear export of unspliced and incompletely spliced viral mRNAs
   3038..3155    +  misc_feature   cPPT/CTS: central polypurine tract and central termination sequence of HIV-1
   3254..3557    +  enhancer       CMV enhancer: human cytomegalovirus immediate early enhancer
   3558..3761    +  promoter       CMV promoter: human cytomegalovirus (CMV) immediate early promoter
   3816..4535    +  CDS            EGFP: the original enhanced GFP (Yang et al., 1996) mammalian codon-optimized
   4552..4740    +  CDS            nef (fragment): NEF_HV1Z2 - Experimental evidence at protein level: Swiss-Prot protein existence level 1. Extracellular Nef protein targets CD4(+) T-lymphocytes for apoptosis by interacting with CXCR4 surface receptors. From Human immunodeficiency virus type 1 group M subtype D (isolate Z2/CDC-Z34) (HIV-1).
   4742..4773    +  LTR            3' LTR (ΔU3) (fragment): self-inactivating 3' long terminal repeat (LTR) from HIV-1
   4821..5001    +  LTR            5' LTR (truncated): truncated 5' long terminal repeat (LTR) from HIV-1
   5963..6061    -  CDS            TBC1D5 (fragment): TBCD5_HUMAN - Also known as KIAA0210. Experimental evidence at protein level: Swiss-Prot protein existence level 1. May act as a GTPase-activating protein (GAP) for Rab family protein(s). May act as a GAP for RAB7A. Can displace RAB7A and retromer CSC subcomplex from the endosomal membrane to the cytosol; at least retromer displacement seems to require its catalytic activity (PubMed:19531583, PubMed:20923837). Required for retrograde transport of cargo proteins from endosomes to the trans-Golgi network (TGN); the function seems to require its catalytic activity. Involved in regulation of autop
   6467..6746    +  CDS            TcR (fragment): tetracycline efflux protein; tet; confers resistance to tetracycline
   6747..6795    -  misc_feature   bom (fragment): basis of mobility region from pBR322
   6897..6932    -  CDS            rop (fragment): Rop protein, which maintains plasmids at low copy number; rop
   7027..7131    +  promoter       AmpR promoter: bla
   7132..7992    +  CDS            AmpR: β-lactamase; bla; confers resistance to ampicillin, carbenicillin, and related antibiotics
   8163..8751    +  rep_origin     ori: high-copy-number ColE1/pMB1/pBR322/pUC origin of replication
   8934..8990    +  CDS            lacI (fragment): lac repressor; lacI; The lac repressor binds to the lac operator to inhibit transcription in E. coli. This inhibition can be relieved by adding lactose or isopropyl-β-D-thiogalactopyranoside (IPTG).
   8997..9326    +  promoter       SV40 promoter: SV40 enhancer and early promoter
   9526..9645    +  CDS            gpt (fragment): XGPT_ECOLI - Also known as gpp, gxu. Experimental evidence at protein level: Swiss-Prot protein existence level 1. Purine salvage pathway enzyme that catalyzes the transfer of the ribosyl-5-phosphate group from 5-phospho-alpha-D-ribose 1- diphosphate (PRPP) to the N9 position of the 6-oxopurines guanine and xanthine to form the corresponding ribonucleotides GMP (guanosine 5'- monophosphate) and XMP (xanthosine 5'-monophosphate), with the release of PPi. To a lesser extent, also acts on hypoxanthine (PubMed:9100006, PubMed:3886014). Does not ribophosphorylate adenine (PubMed:3886014). From Esch
   9645..9980    +  CDS            gpt (fragment): XGPT_ECOLI - Also known as gpp, gxu. Experimental evidence at protein level: Swiss-Prot protein existence level 1. Purine salvage pathway enzyme that catalyzes the transfer of the ribosyl-5-phosphate group from 5-phospho-alpha-D-ribose 1- diphosphate (PRPP) to the N9 position of the 6-oxopurines guanine and xanthine to form the corresponding ribonucleotides GMP (guanosine 5'- monophosphate) and XMP (xanthosine 5'-monophosphate), with the release of PPi. To a lesser extent, also acts on hypoxanthine (PubMed:9100006, PubMed:3886014). Does not ribophosphorylate adenine (PubMed:3886014). From Esch
  10075..10380   +  CDS            frsA (fragment): FRSA_ECOLI - Also known as yafA. Experimental evidence at protein level: Swiss-Prot protein existence level 1. Catalyzes the hydrolysis of esters (PubMed:15808744). Displays esterase activity toward pNP-butyrate (PubMed:15808744). May stimulate mixed-acid fermentation by acting as a fermentation/respiration switch that down-regulates respiration and up- regulates fermentation rates (PubMed:15169777). From Escherichia coli (strain K12).
  10384..41      +  CDS            small t antigen (fragment) (across the origin): SV40 (simian virus 40) small t antigen
>Addgene plasmid #235534 | pTRIP-CMV | addgene full sequence | sequence record 472105 | Addgene NGS Result
ACATAATTGGACAAACTACCTACAGAGATTTAAAGCTCTAAGGTAAATATAAAATTTTTAAGTGTATAAT
GTGTTAAACTACTGATTCTAATTGTTTGTGTATTTTAGATTCCAACCTATGGAACTGATGAATGGGAGCA
GTGGTGGAATGCCTTTAATGAGGAAAACCTGTTTTGCTCAGAAGAAATGCCATCTAGTGATGATGAGGCT
ACTGCTGACTCTCAACATTCTACTCCTCCAAAAAAGAAGAGAAAGGTAGAAGACCCCAAGGACTTTCCTT
CAGAATTGCTAAGTTTTTTGAGTCATGCTGTGTTTAGTAATAGAACTCTTGCTTGCTTTGCTATTTACAC
CACAAAGGAAAAAGCTGCACTGCTATACAAGAAAATTATGGAAAAATATTCTGTAACCTTTATAAGTAGG
CATAACAGTTATAATCATAACATACTGTTTTTTCTTACTCCACACAGGCATAGAGTGTCTGCTATTAATA
ACTATGCTCAAAAATTGTGTACCTTTAGCTTTTTAATTTGTAAAGGGGTTAATAAGGAATATTTGATGTA
TAGTGCCTTGACTAGAGATCATAATCAGCCATACCACATTTGTAGAGGTTTTACTTGCTTTAAAAAACCT
CCCACACCTCCCCCTGAACCTGAAACATAAAATGAATGCAATTGTTGTTGTTAACTTGTTTATTGCAGCT
TATAATGGTTACAAATAAAGCAATAGCATCACAAATTTCACAAATAAAGCATTTTTTTCACTGCATTCTA
GTTGTGGTTTGTCCAAACTCATCAATGTATCTTATCATGTCTGGATCAACTGGATAACTCAAGCTAACCA
AAATCATCCCAAACTTCCCACCCCATACCCTATTACCACTGCCAATTACCTGTGGTTTCATTTACTCTAA
ACCTGTGATTCCTCTGAATTATTTTCATTTTAAAGAAATTGTATTTGTTAAATATGTACTACAAACTTAG
TAGTTGGAAGGGCTAATTCACTCCCAAAGAAGACAAGATATCCTTGATCTGTGGATCTACCACACACAAG
GCTACTTCCCTGATTAGCAGAACTACACACCAGGGCCAGGGGTCAGATATCCACTGACCTTTGGATGGTG
CTACAAGCTAGTACCAGTTGAGCCAGATAAGGTAGAAGAGGCCAATAAAGGAGAGAACACCAGCTTGTTA
CACCCTGTGAGCCTGCATGGGATGGATGACCCGGAGAGAGAAGTGTTAGAGTGGAGGTTTGACAGCCGCC
TAGCATTTCATCACGTGGCCCGAGAGCTGCATCCGGAGTACTTCAAGAACTGCTGATATCGAGCTTGCTA
CAAGGGACTTTCCGCTGGGGACTTTCCAGGGAGGCGTGGCCTGGGCGGGACTGGGGAGTGGCGAGCCCTC
AGATCCTGCATATAAGCAGCTGCTTTTTGCCTGTACTGGGTCTCTCTGGTTAGACCAGATCTGAGCCTGG
GAGCTCTCTGGCTAACTAGGGAACCCACTGCTTAAGCCTCAATAAAGCTTGCCTTGAGTGCTTCAAGTAG
TGTGTGCCCGTCTGTTGTGTGACTCTGGTAACTAGAGATCCCTCAGACCCTTTTAGTCAGTGTGGAAAAT
CTCTAGCAGTGGCGCCCGAACAGGGACTTGAAAGCGAAAGGGAAACCAGAGGAGCTCTCTCGACGCAGGA
CTCGGCTTGCTGAAGCGCGCACGGCAAGAGGCGAGGGGCGGCGACTGGTGAGTACGCCAAAAATTTTGAC
TAGCGGAGGCTAGAAGGAGAGAGATGGGTGCGAGAGCGTCAGTATTAAGCGGGGGAGAATTAGATCGCGA
TGGGAAAAAATTCGGTTAAGGCCAGGGGGAAAGAAAAAATATAAATTAAAACATATAGTATGGGCAAGCA
GGGAGCTAGAACGATTCGCAGTTAATCCTGGCCTGTTAGAAACATCAGAAGGCTGTAGACAAATACTGGG
ACAGCTACAACCATCCCTTCAGACAGGATCAGAAGAACTTAGATCATTATATAATACAGTAGCAACCCTC
TATTGTGTGCATCAAAGGATAGAGATAAAAGACACCAAGGAAGCTTTAGACAAGATAGAGGAAGAGCAAA
ACAAAAGTAAGACCACCGCACAGCAAGCGGCCGCTGATCTTCAGACCTGGAGGAGGAGATATGAGGGACA
ATTGGAGAAGTGAATTATATAAATATAAAGTAGTAAAAATTGAACCATTAGGAGTAGCACCCACCAAGGC
AAAGAGAAGAGTGGTGCAGAGAGAAAAAAGAGCAGTGGGAATAGGAGCTTTGTTCCTTGGGTTCTTGGGA
GCAGCAGGAAGCACTATGGGCGCAGCGTCAATGACGCTGACGGTACAGGCCAGACAATTATTGTCTGGTA
TAGTGCAGCAGCAGAACAATTTGCTGAGGGCTATTGAGGCGCAACAGCATCTGTTGCAACTCACAGTCTG
GGGCATCAAGCAGCTCCAGGCAAGAATCCTGGCTGTGGAAAGATACCTAAAGGATCAACAGCTCCTGGGG
ATTTGGGGTTGCTCTGGAAAACTCATTTGCACCACTGCTGTGCCTTGGAATGCTAGTTGGAGTAATAAAT
CTCTGGAACAGATTTGGAATCACACGACCTGGATGGAGTGGGACAGAGAAATTAACAATTACACAAGCTT
AATACACTCCTTAATTGAAGAATCGCAAAACCAGCAAGAAAAGAATGAACAAGAATTATTGGAATTAGAT
AAATGGGCAAGTTTGTGGAATTGGTTTAACATAACAAATTGGCTGTGGTATATAAAATTATTCATAATGA
TAGTAGGAGGCTTGGTAGGTTTAAGAATAGTTTTTGCTGTACTTTCTATAGTGAATAGAGTTAGGCAGGG
ATATTCACCATTATCGTTTCAGACCCACCTCCCAACCCCGAGGGGACCCGACAGGCCCGAAGGAATAGAA
GAAGAAGGTGGAGAGAGAGACAGAGACAGATCCATTCGATTAGTGAACGGATCTCGACGGTATCGCCGAA
TTCACAAATGGCAGTATTCATCCACAATTTTAAAAGAAAAGGGGGGATTGGGGGGTACAGTGCAGGGGAA
AGAATAGTAGACATAATAGCAACAGACATACAAACTAAAGAATTACAAAAACAAATTACAAAAATTCAAA
ATTTTCGGGTTTATTACAGGGACAGCAGAGATCCACTTTGGCTGATACGCGTATAGTAATCAATTACGGG
GTCATTAGTTCATAGCCCATATATGGAGTTCCGCGTTACATAACTTACGGTAAATGGCCCGCCTGGCTGA
CCGCCCAACGACCCCCGCCCATTGACGTCAATAATGACGTATGTTCCCATAGTAACGCCAATAGGGACTT
TCCATTGACGTCAATGGGTGGAGTATTTACGGTAAACTGCCCACTTGGCAGTACATCAAGTGTATCATAT
GCCAAGTACGCCCCCTATTGACGTCAATGACGGTAAATGGCCCGCCTGGCATTATGCCCAGTACATGACC
TTATGGGACTTTCCTACTTGGCAGTACATCTACGTATTAGTCATCGCTATTACCATGGTGATGCGGTTTT
GGCAGTACATCAATGGGCGTGGATAGCGGTTTGACTCACGGGGATTTCCAAGTCTCCACCCCATTGACGT
CAATGGGAGTTTGTTTTGGCACCAAAATCAACGGGACTTTCCAAAATGTCGTAACAACTCCGCCCCATTG
ACGCAAATGGGCGGTAGGCGTGTACGGTGGGAGGTCTATATAAGCAGAGCTGGTTTAGTGAACCGTCAGA
TCCCGCGGGCTAGCGGATCCCCACCGGTCGCCACCATGGTGAGCAAGGGCGAGGAGCTGTTCACCGGGGT
GGTGCCCATCCTGGTCGAGCTGGACGGCGACGTAAACGGCCACAAGTTCAGCGTGTCCGGCGAGGGCGAG
GGCGATGCCACCTACGGCAAGCTGACCCTGAAGTTCATCTGCACCACCGGCAAGCTGCCCGTGCCCTGGC
CCACCCTCGTGACCACCCTGACCTACGGCGTGCAGTGCTTCAGCCGCTACCCCGACCACATGAAGCAGCA
CGACTTCTTCAAGTCCGCCATGCCCGAAGGCTACGTCCAGGAGCGCACCATCTTCTTCAAGGACGACGGC
AACTACAAGACCCGCGCCGAGGTGAAGTTCGAGGGCGACACCCTGGTGAACCGCATCGAGCTGAAGGGCA
TCGACTTCAAGGAGGACGGCAACATCCTGGGGCACAAGCTGGAGTACAACTACAACAGCCACAACGTCTA
TATCATGGCCGACAAGCAGAAGAACGGCATCAAGGTGAACTTCAAGATCCGCCACAACATCGAGGACGGC
AGCGTGCAGCTCGCCGACCACTACCAGCAGAACACCCCCATCGGCGACGGCCCCGTGCTGCTGCCCGACA
ACCACTACCTGAGCACCCAGTCCGCCCTGAGCAAAGACCCCAACGAGAAGCGCGATCACATGGTCCTGCT
GGAGTTCGTGACCGCCGCCGGGATCACTCTCGGCATGGACGAGCTGTACAAGTAAAGCGGCCGCGACTCT
AGCTCGAGACCTAGAAAAACATGGAGCAATCACAAGTAGCAATACAGCAGCTACCAATGCTGATTGTGCC
TGGCTAGAAGCACAAGAGGAGGAGGAGGTGGGTTTTCCAGTCACACCTCAGGTACCTTTAAGACCAATGA
CTTACAAGGCAGCTGTAGATCTTAGCCACTTTTTAAAAGAAAAGGGGGGACTGGAAGGGCTAATTCACTC
CCAACGAAGACAAAATCGTCGAGAGATGCTGCATATAAGCAGCTGCTTTTTGCTTGTACTGGGTCTCTCT
GGTTAGACCAGATCTGAGCCTGGGAGCTCTCTGGCTAACTAGGGAACCCACTGCTTAAGCCTCAATAAAG
CTTGCCTTGAGTGCTTCAAGTAGTGTGTGCCCGTCTGTTGTGTGACTCTGGTAACTAGAGATCCCTCAGA
CCCTTTTAGTCAGTGTGGAAAATCTCTAGCAGTAGTAGTTCATGTCATCTTATTATTCAGTATTTATAAC
TTGCAAAGAAATGAATATCAGAGAGTGAGAGGCCTTGACATTATAATAGATTTAGCAGGAATTGAACTAG
GAGTGGAGCACACAGGCAAAGCTGCAGAAGTACTTGGAAGAAGCCACCAGAGATACTCACGATTCTGCAC
ATACCTGGCTAATCCCAGATCCTAAGGATTACATTAAGTTTACTAACATTTATATAATGATTTATAGTTT
AAAGTATAAACTTATCTAATTTACTATTCTGACAGATATTAATTAATCCTCAAATATCATAAGAGATGAT
TACTATTATCCCCATTTAACACAAGAGGAAACTGAGAGGGAAAGATGTTGAAGTAATTTTCCCACAATTA
CAGCATCCGTTAGTTACGACTCTATGATCTTCTGACACAAATTCCATTTACTCCTCACCCTATGACTCAG
TCGAATATATCAAAGTTATGGACATTATGCTAAGTAACAAATTACCCTTTTATATAGTAAATACTGAGTA
GATTGAGAGAAGAAATTGTTTGCAAACCTGAATAGCTTCAAGAAGAAGAGAAGTGAGGATAAGAATAACA
GTTGTCATTTAACAAGTTTTAACAAGTAACTTGGTTAGAAAGGGATTCAAATGCATAAAGCAAGGGATAA
ATTTTTCTGGCAACAAGACTATACAATATAACCTTAAATATGACTTCAAATAATTGTTGGAACTTGATAA
AACTAATTAAATATTATTGAAGATTATCAATATTATAAATGTAATTTACTTTTAAAAAGGGAACATAGAA
ATGTGTATCATTAGAGTAGAAAACAATCCTTATTATCACAATTTGTCAAAACAAGTTTGTTATTAACACA
AGTAGAATACTGCATTCAATTAAGTTGACTGCAGATTTTGTGTTTTGTTAAAATTAGAAAGAGATAACAA
CAATTTGAATTATTGAAAGTAACATGTAAATAGTTCTACATACGTTCTTTTGACATCTTGTTCAATCATT
GATCGAAGTTCTTTATCTTGGAAGAATTTGTTCCAAAGACTCTGAAATAAGGAAAACAATCTATTATATA
GTCTCACACCTTTGTTTTACTTTTAGTGATTTCAATTTAATAATGTAAATGGTTAAAATTTATTCTTCTC
TGAGATCATTTCACATTGCAGATAGAAAACCTGAGACTGGGGTAATTTTTATTAAAATCTAATTTAATCT
CAGAAACACATCTTTATTCTAACATCAATTTTTCCAGTTTGATATTATCATATAAAGTCAGCCTTCCTCA
TCTGCAGGTTCCACAACAAAAATCCAACCAACTGTGGATCAAAAATATTGGGAAAAAATTAAAAATAGCA
ATACAACAATAAAAAAATACAAATCAGAAAAACAGCACAGTATAACAACTTTATTTAGCATTTACAATCT
ATTAGGTATTATAAGTAATCTAGCCAGATCCTCTACGCCGGACGCATCGTGGCCGGCATCACCGGCGCCA
CAGGTGCGGTTGCTGGCGCCTATATCGCCGACATCACCGATGGGGAAGATCGGGCTCGCCACTTCGGGCT
CATGAGCGCTTGTTTCGGCGTGGGTATGGTGGCAGGCCCCGTGGCCGGGGGACTGTTGGGCGCCATCTCC
TTGCATGCACCATTCCTTGCGGCGGCGGTGCTCAACGGCCTCAACCTACTACTGGGCTGCTTCCTAATGC
AGGAGTCGCATAAGGGAGAGCGTCGAATGGTGCACTCTCAGTACAATCTGCTCTGATGCCGCATAGTTAA
GCCAGCCCCGACACCCGCCAACACCCGCTGACGCGCCCTGACGGGCTTGTCTGCTCCCGGCATCCGCTTA
CAGACAAGCTGTGACCGTCTCCGGGAGCTGCATGTGTCAGAGGTTTTCACCGTCATCACCGAAACGCGCG
AGACGAAAGGGCCTCGTGATACGCCTATTTTTATAGGTTAATGTCATGATAATAATGGTTTCTTAGACGT
CAGGTGGCACTTTTCGGGGAAATGTGCGCGGAACCCCTATTTGTTTATTTTTCTAAATACATTCAAATAT
GTATCCGCTCATGAGACAATAACCCTGATAAATGCTTCAATAATATTGAAAAAGGAAGAGTATGAGTATT
CAACATTTCCGTGTCGCCCTTATTCCCTTTTTTGCGGCATTTTGCCTTCCTGTTTTTGCTCACCCAGAAA
CGCTGGTGAAAGTAAAAGATGCTGAAGATCAGTTGGGTGCACGAGTGGGTTACATCGAACTGGATCTCAA
CAGCGGTAAGATCCTTGAGAGTTTTCGCCCCGAAGAACGTTTTCCAATGATGAGCACTTTTAAAGTTCTG
CTATGTGGCGCGGTATTATCCCGTATTGACGCCGGGCAAGAGCAACTCGGTCGCCGCATACACTATTCTC
AGAATGACTTGGTTGAGTACTCACCAGTCACAGAAAAGCATCTTACGGATGGCATGACAGTAAGAGAATT
ATGCAGTGCTGCCATAACCATGAGTGATAACACTGCGGCCAACTTACTTCTGACAACGATCGGAGGACCG
AAGGAGCTAACCGCTTTTTTGCACAACATGGGGGATCATGTAACTCGCCTTGATCGTTGGGAACCGGAGC
TGAATGAAGCCATACCAAACGACGAGCGTGACACCACGATGCCTGTAGCAATGGCAACAACGTTGCGCAA
ACTATTAACTGGCGAACTACTTACTCTAGCTTCCCGGCAACAATTAATAGACTGGATGGAGGCGGATAAA
GTTGCAGGACCACTTCTGCGCTCGGCCCTTCCGGCTGGCTGGTTTATTGCTGATAAATCTGGAGCCGGTG
AGCGTGGGTCTCGCGGTATCATTGCAGCACTGGGGCCAGATGGTAAGCCCTCCCGTATCGTAGTTATCTA
CACGACGGGGAGTCAGGCAACTATGGATGAACGAAATAGACAGATCGCTGAGATAGGTGCCTCACTGATT
AAGCATTGGTAACTGTCAGACCAAGTTTACTCATATATACTTTAGATTGATTTAAAACTTCATTTTTAAT
TTAAAAGGATCTAGGTGAAGATCCTTTTTGATAATCTCATGACCAAAATCCCTTAACGTGAGTTTTCGTT
CCACTGAGCGTCAGACCCCGTAGAAAAGATCAAAGGATCTTCTTGAGATCCTTTTTTTCTGCGCGTAATC
TGCTGCTTGCAAACAAAAAAACCACCGCTACCAGCGGTGGTTTGTTTGCCGGATCAAGAGCTACCAACTC
TTTTTCCGAAGGTAACTGGCTTCAGCAGAGCGCAGATACCAAATACTGTTCTTCTAGTGTAGCCGTAGTT
AGGCCACCACTTCAAGAACTCTGTAGCACCGCCTACATACCTCGCTCTGCTAATCCTGTTACCAGTGGCT
GCTGCCAGTGGCGATAAGTCGTGTCTTACCGGGTTGGACTCAAGACGATAGTTACCGGATAAGGCGCAGC
GGTCGGGCTGAACGGGGGGTTCGTGCACACAGCCCAGCTTGGAGCGAACGACCTACACCGAACTGAGATA
CCTACAGCGTGAGCTATGAGAAAGCGCCACGCTTCCCGAAGGGAGAAAGGCGGACAGGTATCCGGTAAGC
GGCAGGGTCGGAACAGGAGAGCGCACGAGGGAGCTTCCAGGGGGAAACGCCTGGTATCTTTATAGTCCTG
TCGGGTTTCGCCACCTCTGACTTGAGCGTCGATTTTTGTGATGCTCGTCAGGGGGGCGGAGCCTATGGAA
AAACGCCAGCAACGCGGCCTTTTTACGGTTCCTGGCCTTTTGCTGGCCTTTTGCTCACATGTTCTTTCCT
GCGTTATCCCCTGATTCTGTGGATAACCGTATTACCGCCTTTGAGTGAGCTGATACCGCTCGCCGCAGCC
GAACGACCGAGCGCAGCGAGTCAGTGAGCGAGGAAGCGGAAGAGCGCCCAATACGCAAACCGCCTCTCCC
CGCGCGTTGGCCGATTCATTAATGCAGCTGTGGAATGTGTGTCAGTTAGGGTGTGGAAAGTCCCCAGGCT
CCCCAGCAGGCAGAAGTATGCAAAGCATGCATCTCAATTAGTCAGCAACCAGGTGTGGAAAGTCCCCAGG
CTCCCCAGCAGGCAGAAGTATGCAAAGCATGCATCTCAATTAGTCAGCAACCATAGTCCCGCCCCTAACT
CCGCCCATCCCGCCCCTAACTCCGCCCAGTTCCGCCCATTCTCCGCCCCATGGCTGACTAATTTTTTTTA
TTTATGCAGAGGCCGAGGCCGCCTCGGCCTCTGAGCTATTCCAGAAGTAGTGAGGAGGCTTTTTTGGAGG
CCTAGGCTTTTGCAAAAAGCTTGGACACAAGACAGGCTTGCGAGATATGTTTGAGAATACCACTTTATCC
CGCGTCAGGGAGAGGCAGTGCGTAAAAAGACGCGGACTCATGTGAAATACTGGTTTTTAGTGCGCCAGAT
CTCTATAATCTCGCGCAACCTATTTTCCCCTCGAACACTTTTTAAGCCGTAGATAAACAGGCTGGGACAC
TTCACATGAGCGAAAAATACATCGTCACCTGGGACATGTTGCAGATCCATGCACGTAAACTCGCAAGCCG
ACTGATGCCTTCTGAACAATGGAAAGGCATTATTGCCGTAAGCCGTGGCGGTCTGTACCGGGTGCGTTAC
TGGCGCGTGAACTGGGTATTCGTCATGTCGATACCGTTTGTATTTCCAGCTACGATCACGACAACCAGCG
CGAGCTTAAAGTGCTGAAACGCGCAGAAGGCGATGGCGAAGGCTTCATCGTTATTGATGACCTGGTGGAT
ACCGGTGGTACTGCGGTTGCGATTCGTGAAATGTATCCAAAAGCGCACTTTGTCACCATCTTCGCAAAAC
CGGCTGGTCGTCCGCTGGTTGATGACTATGTTGTTGATATCCCGCAAGATACCTGGATTGAACAGCCGTG
GGATATGGGCGTCGTATTCGTCCCGCCAATCTCCGGTCGCTAATCTTTTCAACGCCTGGCACTGCCGGGC
GTTGTTCTTTTTAACTTCAGGCGGGTTACAATAGTTTCCAGTAAGTATTCTGGAGGCTGCATCCATGACA
CAGGCAAACCTGAGCGAAACCCTGTTCAAACCCCGCTTTAAACATCCTGAAACCTCGACGCTAGTCCGCC
GCTTTAATCACGGCGCACAACCGCCTGTGCAGTCGGCCCTTGATGGTAAAACCATCCCTCACTGGTATCG
CATGATTAACCGTCTGATGTGGATCTGGCGCGGCATTGACCCACGCGAAATCCTCGACGTCCAGGCACGT
ATTGTGATGAGCGATGCCGAACGTACCGACGATGATTTATACGATACGGTGATTGGCTACCGTGGCGGCA
ACTGGATTTATGAGTGGGCCCCGGATCTTTGTGAAGGAACCTTACTTCTGTGGTGTG
